Addgene plasmid #245685: pICSL62004
Purpose: Level 0 Golden Gate part NbACT (TerP2) terminator P2, TAGA - CGCT
Depositing lab: Mark Youles. Depositing organization: Sainsbury Laboratory, Norwich.
Backbone
  Vector backbone: pICSL01054
  Backbone size w/o insert (bp): 2247
  Vector type: Synthetic Biology
Growth in bacteria
  Bacterial resistance: Spectinomycin, 50 μg/mL
  Growth temperature: 37°C
  Growth strain: DH5alpha
  Copy number: High Copy
Gene/Insert
  Gene/Insert name: NbACT (TerP2) terminator P2
  Species: Nicotiana benthamiana
  Insert size (bp): 1042
  Mutation: BsaI/BpiI sites removed by point-mutation
  Cloning method: Restriction Enzyme; 5′ cloning site BsaI (destroyed during cloning); 3′ cloning site BsaI (destroyed during cloning)
  Sequencing primers: 5′ TCACATGTTCTTTCCTGCG; 3′ GTCTCATGAGCGGATACATATTTGAATG
Terms and licenses: Academic/Nonprofit Terms; Industry Terms: Not Available to Industry
Depositor comments: Level 0 terminator module used for GoldenGate assemblies using the MoClo overhang syntax
How to cite: pICSL62004 was a gift from Mark Youles (Addgene plasmid # 245685 ; http://n2t.net/addgene:245685 ; RRID:Addgene_245685)
