[The description below was written by a language model from this plasmid's Addgene catalogue record and pLannotate feature annotations shown in this document.]
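Description:
pICSL62004 is a Level 0 Golden Gate part plasmid for plant synthetic biology, built on the small pICSL01054 acceptor backbone (about 2.2 kb) and carrying a roughly 1 kb terminator module, NbACT (TerP2), derived from Nicotiana benthamiana. The name suggests an actin gene 3′ region, although the record does not describe the source locus further. The part is flanked by the fusion overhangs TAGA and CGCT. The depositor describes these as following the MoClo overhang syntax, so the module can be released by a Type IIS enzyme and ligated in a defined position at the 3′ end of a transcription unit. Internal BsaI and BpiI recognition sites were removed by point mutation ("domestication") so that the terminator is not cut during one-pot assembly. The BsaI sites used to load the part into the backbone were destroyed in cloning.

The feature table, generated from the full 3,291 nt sequence, annotates only backbone elements. These include a high-copy ColE1/pUC-type origin for propagation in E. coli and an aadA gene conferring spectinomycin/streptomycin resistance, preceded by an AmpR (bla) promoter annotation. Short fragments of an integrase, a gentamicin acetyltransferase and lacI are also detected; they are probably remnants of the resistance cassette's integron origin and of earlier cloning, not functional genes. The terminator itself is not annotated and presumably lies in the unannotated parts of the sequence. The plasmid has no plant expression function of its own and serves as a reusable terminator module to be combined with promoter, coding sequence and tag parts into Level 1 transcription units for plant expression.
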