Features (pLannotate 1.2.2; 6 found; start..end, strand, type, name):
    110..214     +  promoter       AmpR promoter: bla
    205..285     -  CDS            int (fragment): INT2_ECOLX - Protein inferred from homology: Swiss-Prot protein existence level 3. Putative integrase believed to be involved in the insertion of antibiotic resistance genes into plasmids and transposons. From Escherichia coli.
    373..429     +  CDS            GmR (fragment): gentamycin acetyltransferase; aacC1; confers resistance to gentamycin
    436..1224    +  CDS            aadA: S3AD_ECOLX - Experimental evidence at protein level: Swiss-Prot protein existence level 1. Mediates bacterial resistance to the antibiotics streptomycin and spectinomycin. From Escherichia coli.
   1398..1986    +  rep_origin     ori: high-copy-number ColE1/pMB1/pBR322/pUC origin of replication
   2169..2218    +  CDS            lacI (fragment): lac repressor; lacI; The lac repressor binds to the lac operator to inhibit transcription in E. coli. This inhibition can be relieved by adding lactose or isopropyl-β-D-thiogalactopyranoside (IPTG).
>Addgene plasmid #245685 | pICSL62004 | addgene full sequence | sequence record 495429 | Addgene NGS Result
GTGGCTCTTCAGTGGACGAAAGGGCCTCGTGATACGCCTATTTTTATAGGTTAATGTCATGATAATAATG
GTTTCTTAGACGTCAGGTGGCACTTTTCGGGGAAATGTGCGCGGAACCCCTATTTGTTTATTTTTCTAAA
TACATTCAAATATGTATCCGCTCATGAGACAATAACCCTGATAAATGCTTCAATAATATTGAAAAAGGAA
GAGTATGCGCTCACGCAACTGGTCCAGAACCTTGACCGAACGCAGCGGTGGTAACGGCGCAGTGGCGGTT
TTCATGGCTTGTTATGACTGTTTTTTTTTGGGGTACAGTCTATGCCTCGGGCATCCAAGCAGCAAGCGCG
TTACGCCGTGGGTCGATGTTTGATGTTATGGAGCAGCAACGATGTTACGCAGCAGGGCAGTCGCCCTAAA
ACAAAGTTAAACATCATGAGGGAAGCGGTGATCGCCGAAGTATCGACTCAACTATCAGAGGTAGTTGGCG
TCATCGAGCGCCATCTCGAACCGACGTTGCTGGCCGTACATTTGTACGGCTCCGCAGTGGATGGCGGCCT
GAAGCCACACAGCGATATTGATTTGCTGGTTACGGTGACCGTAAGGCTTGATGAAACAACGCGGCGAGCT
TTGATCAACGACCTTTTGGAAACTTCGGCTTCCCCTGGAGAGAGCGAGATTCTCCGCGCTGTAGAAGTCA
CCATTGTTGTGCACGACGACATCATTCCGTGGCGTTATCCAGCTAAGCGCGAACTGCAATTTGGAGAATG
GCAGCGCAATGACATTCTTGCAGGTATCTTCGAGCCAGCCACGATCGACATTGATCTGGCTATCTTGCTG
ACAAAAGCAAGAGAACATAGCGTTGCCTTGGTAGGTCCAGCGGCGGAGGAACTCTTTGATCCGGTTCCTG
AACAGGATCTATTTGAGGCGCTAAATGAAACCTTAACGCTATGGAACTCGCCGCCCGACTGGGCTGGCGA
TGAGCGAAATGTAGTGCTTACGTTGTCCCGCATTTGGTACAGCGCAGTAACCGGCAAAATCGCGCCGAAG
GATGTCGCTGCCGACTGGGCAATGGAGCGCCTGCCGGCCCAGTATCAGCCCGTCATACTTGAAGCTAGAC
AGGCTTATCTTGGACAAGAAGAAGATCGCTTGGCCTCGCGCGCAGATCAGTTGGAAGAATTTGTCCATTA
CGTAAAAGGCGAGATCACCAAGGTAGTCGGCAAATAACTGTCAGACCAAGTTTACTCATATATACTTTAG
ATTGATTTAAAACTTCATTTTTAATTTAAAAGGATCTAGGTGAAGATCCTTTTTGATAATCTCATGACCA
AAATCCCTTAACGTGAGTTTTCGTTCCACTGAGCGTCAGACCCCGTAGAAAAGATCAAAGGATCTTCTTG
AGATCCTTTTTTTCTGCGCGTAATCTGCTGCTTGCAAACAAAAAAACCACCGCTACCAGCGGTGGTTTGT
TTGCCGGATCAAGAGCTACCAACTCTTTTTCCGAAGGTAACTGGCTTCAGCAGAGCGCAGATACCAAATA
CTGTTCTTCTAGTGTAGCCGTAGTTAGGCCACCACTTCAAGAACTCTGTAGCACCGCCTACATACCTCGC
TCTGCTAATCCTGTTACCAGTGGCTGCTGCCAGTGGCGATAAGTCGTGTCTTACCGGGTTGGACTCAAGA
CGATAGTTACCGGATAAGGCGCAGCGGTCGGGCTGAACGGGGGGTTCGTGCACACAGCCCAGCTTGGAGC
GAACGACCTACACCGAACTGAGATACCTACAGCGTGAGCTATGAGAAAGCGCCACGCTTCCCGAAGGGAG
AAAGGCGGACAGGTATCCGGTAAGCGGCAGGGTCGGAACAGGAGAGCGCACGAGGGAGCTTCCAGGGGGA
AACGCCTGGTATCTTTATAGTCCTGTCGGGTTTCGCCACCTCTGACTTGAGCGTCGATTTTTGTGATGCT
CGTCAGGGGGGCGGAGCCTATGGAAAAACGCCAGCAACGCGGCCTTTTTACGGTTCCTGGCCTTTTGCTG
GCCTTTTGCTCACATGTTCTTTCCTGCGTTATCCCCTGATTCTGTGGATAACCGTATTACCGCCTTTGAG
TGAGCTGATACCGCTCGCCGCAGCCGAACGACCGAGCGCAGCGAGTCAGTGAGCGAGGAAGCGGAAGAGC
GCCCAATACGCAAACCGCCTCTCCCCGCGCGTTGGCCGATTCATTAATCACTCTGTGGTCTCATAGAATA
CAGCATTCCCAGAAAGAGAAACAGAAGAAATATACAAACTTTCATTTTGAGAGCAGCACCTCGTCTATTG
ATTGCAGATAATATGCTTCTCATTTGTATTTCCTTTTGATTATTTTTGTTTCTATCCCTTTGTTTGAGTC
AATCTCAAATATTCGGTCATTGTTGGTATGAAAAATCAAGCAGTTCATGTTAAGAGTCAATTTAAAATTA
ATATTTTTATATAGAGTTGTATGTGAAATGATGTTGTGATTTGGTATATATGGATAAAGAGCTTGTCAGT
TCATTTTTGTCTCATTTTTTTGGTATCCAAATAAGAAACACAAAAGGGATATGTCCCTCTACTATCAAAT
ATTAGTTATAAGTATTCATGTTATACTATTCGATATTTTCTACCCCAATCGTTACCTATTTAAAAGTATT
TACCCCTCCATCTATCAAACCCCTGGACCCAGCTTTCCTATTACATGTGGCTTCATCTTAAGCCCCCAAA
CCTTTTTCTTATTTTTGATTTTTAAAGGCTCATCTTAAAATTTATTACTCAAATTAATACCTCTTAATAA
CCCACCTCAAGGACCCAGTAATTAAATATCCAATTAGCTCCAGTAATTGGGGTTCATATTAGCTCCAGTC
TTAAATTTTAAAGGCGATGATCGTATTCCTCCACTTGGTTCATTTATACTCAAAGAATACTCAATGTCTT
TAGTGTTTAGATAACTTTTTGTAAATCATATAGATTGTTTTAACAAAAAACAATTCAATAGTAGATTTTC
ACATGAAAGTTACATAAAAATTCTTTAAAATTACTTTCTCAAAAAATTGTTCCAAACATATTATCCCACA
ATTAAACTCAATCTGTTTTTCGAAACCTAAATCAAAACCAATCCAACTACCTTATATAATATATAATCAA
TACATTGTAAAGAACTGCATGTTCTTTTAAATTTTGGGGGCAAAGTTATTCCGTACGTTCACACATGTAC
TAATAGGAGGTAATAAATGATATGTGAAACAATCGAGGTGTAAACAAGCTAGCATCGCTTGAGACCACGA
A
